Addgene plasmid #144979: TFORF3503
Purpose: Lentiviral vector for overexpressing transcription factor ORFs with unique 24-bp barcodes. Barcodes facilitate identification of transcription factors in pooled screens.
Depositing lab: Feng Zhang. Depositing organization: Broad Institute. Publication: A transcription factor atlas of directed differentiation. Joung J, Ma S, Tay T, Geiger-Schuller KR, Kirchgatterer PC, Verdine VK, Guo B, Arias-Garcia MA, Allen WE, Singh A, Kuksenko O, Abudayyeh OO, Gootenberg JS, Fu Z, Macrae RK, Buenrostro JD, Regev A, Zhang F. Cell. 2023 Jan 5;186(1):209-229.e26. doi: 10.1016/j.cell.2022.11.026. PubMed 36608654.
Backbone
  Vector backbone: pLX_TRC317
  Backbone manufacturer: Broad Institute Genetic Perturbation Platform
  Backbone size w/o insert (bp): 8264
  Vector type: Mammalian Expression, Lentiviral
  Selectable markers: Puromycin
Growth in bacteria
  Bacterial resistance: Ampicillin, 100 μg/mL
  Growth temperature: 37°C
  Growth strain: NEB Stable
  Copy number: High Copy
Gene/Insert
  Gene/Insert name: CDK7
  Species: H. sapiens (human)
  Insert size (bp): 1244
  Entrez Gene: CDK7 (a.k.a. CAK, CAK1, CDKN7, HCAK, MO15, STK1, p39MO15)
  Promoter: EF1a
  Tag / fusion protein: V5 (C terminal on insert)
  Cloning method: Gateway Cloning
  Sequencing primers: 5′ GGGTGGAGACTGAAGTTAGGCCAG; 3′ CACATAGCGTAAAAGGAGCAACATAG
Resource information
  A portion of this plasmid was derived from a plasmid made by: Broad Institute Genetic Perturbation Platform
Terms and licenses: Academic/Nonprofit Terms; Industry Terms: Not Available to Industry
Depositor comments: NM_001799.3 Please test multiple small colonies in case of plasmid recombination. To make this collection available in a timely manner, a portion of this collection was not fully sequenced by Addgene. If an Addgene verified full plasmid sequence is not available, please contact us prior to placing an order to request the full sequence.
How to cite: TFORF3503 was a gift from Feng Zhang (Addgene plasmid # 144979 ; http://n2t.net/addgene:144979 ; RRID:Addgene_144979)
