[The description below was written by a language model from this plasmid's Addgene catalogue record and pLannotate feature annotations shown in this document.]
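Description:
TFORF3503 is a third-generation-style, self-inactivating lentiviral expression plasmid built on the pLX_TRC317 backbone, carrying the human CDK7 open reading frame as one member of a barcoded transcription factor ORF collection. In bacteria it is maintained through a high-copy ColE1/pUC-type origin and selected with ampicillin via the β-lactamase gene. An f1 origin and remnants of a lac/lacZα cloning region flanked by T7 and T3 promoters are also present in the backbone. The depositor notes that the plasmid may recombine, as is common for LTR-containing vectors.

The viral portion begins with an RSV promoter fused to a truncated HIV-1 5' LTR, which drives production of the genomic RNA in packaging cells. It is followed by the Ψ packaging signal with a gag fragment, the Rev response element for Rev-dependent nuclear export, and a cPPT/CTS element. The region ends in a ΔU3 3' LTR, which inactivates the LTR promoter after integration, with an SV40 polyadenylation signal downstream. Within the provirus, an SV40 early promoter drives puromycin N-acetyltransferase for selection of transduced mammalian cells. A separate EF-1α promoter drives CDK7, which was inserted by Gateway recombination and is flanked by attB1 and attB2 sites, with a C-terminal V5 epitope tag for detection. A WPRE downstream enhances transcript stability and expression.

According to the record, each construct in the collection carries a unique 24-bp barcode. This barcode is not annotated in the feature table, so its position cannot be given from the record. The barcodes allow the overexpressed ORF to be identified in pooled screens, such as directed differentiation screens.
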