Features (pLannotate 1.2.2; 34 found; start..end, strand, type, name):
      5..231     +  promoter       RSV promoter: Rous sarcoma virus enhancer/promoter
    232..412     +  LTR            5' LTR (truncated): truncated 5' long terminal repeat (LTR) from HIV-1
    459..584     +  misc_feature   HIV-1 Ψ: packaging signal of human immunodeficiency virus type 1
    568..931     +  CDS            HIV-1 gag (fragment): gag protein from human immunodeficiency virus 1; gag
   1077..1310    +  misc_feature   RRE: The Rev response element (RRE) of HIV-1 allows for Rev-dependent mRNA export from the nucleus to the cytoplasm.
   1687..1713    +  CDS            Rev (fragment): human immunodeficiency virus 1 (HIV-1) Rev protein; rev; enhances nuclear export of unspliced and incompletely spliced viral mRNAs
   1720..1743    +  promoter       SV40 promoter (fragment): SV40 early promoter
   1744..1815    +  promoter       SV40 promoter (fragment): SV40 enhancer and early promoter
   1839..1974    +  rep_origin     SV40 ori: SV40 origin of replication
   2020..2616    +  CDS            PuroR (fragment): puromycin N-acetyltransferase; pac from Streptomyces; confers resistance to puromycin
   2665..2782    +  misc_feature   cPPT/CTS: central polypurine tract and central termination sequence of HIV-1
   2847..2913    +  CDS            small t antigen (fragment): SV40 (simian virus 40) small t antigen
   2920..4098    +  promoter       EF-1α promoter: strong constitutive promoter for human elongation factor EF-1α
   4119..4136    +  protein_bind   attB1 (fragment): mutant version of attB; core recombination site for the Gateway® BP reaction BP Clonase™
   4142..5179    +  CDS            CDK7: CDK7_HUMAN - Also known as CAK, CAK1, CDKN7, MO15, STK1. Experimental evidence at protein level: Swiss-Prot protein existence level 1. Serine/threonine kinase involved in cell cycle control and in RNA polymerase II-mediated RNA transcription. Cyclin-dependent kinases (CDKs) are activated by the binding to a cyclin and mediate the progression through the cell cycle. Each different complex controls a specific transition between 2 subsequent phases in the cell cycle. Required for both activation and complex formation of CDK1/cyclin-B during G2-M transition, and for activation of CDK2/cyclins duri
   5181..5205    -  protein_bind   attB2: mutant version of attB; recombination site for the Gateway® BP reaction BP Clonase™
   5213..5254    +  CDS            V5 tag: epitope tag from simian virus 5
   5270..5323    +  promoter       U6 promoter (fragment): RNA polymerase III promoter for human U6 snRNA
   5365..5953    +  misc_feature   WPRE: woodchuck hepatitis virus posttranscriptional regulatory element
   6004..6023    +  misc_feature   cPPT/CTS (fragment): central polypurine tract and central termination sequence of HIV-1
   6025..6258    +  LTR            3' LTR (ΔU3): self-inactivating 3' long terminal repeat (LTR) from HIV-1
   6336..6457    +  polyA_signal   SV40 poly(A) signal: SV40 polyadenylation signal
   6497..6632    +  rep_origin     SV40 ori: SV40 origin of replication
   6653..6671    -  promoter       T7 promoter: promoter for bacteriophage T7 RNA polymerase
   6679..6834    +  CDS            lacZα (fragment): LacZα fragment of β-galactosidase; lacZ fragment
   6839..7267    +  rep_origin     f1 ori (sequence partly withheld): f1 bacteriophage origin of replication; arrow indicates direction of (+) strand synthesis
   7320..7424    +  promoter       AmpR promoter: bla
   7425..8285    +  CDS            AmpR: β-lactamase; bla; confers resistance to ampicillin, carbenicillin, and related antibiotics
   8456..9044    +  rep_origin     ori: high-copy-number ColE1/pMB1/pBR322/pUC origin of replication
   9227..9319    +  CDS            lacI (fragment): lac repressor; lacI; The lac repressor binds to the lac operator to inhibit transcription in E. coli. This inhibition can be relieved by adding lactose or isopropyl-β-D-thiogalactopyranoside (IPTG).
   9332..9353    +  protein_bind   CAP binding site: CAP binding activates transcription in the presence of cAMP. E. coli catabolite activator protein
   9368..9398    +  promoter       lac promoter: promoter for the E. coli lac operon
   9406..9422    +  protein_bind   lac operator: The lac repressor binds to the lac operator to inhibit transcription in E. coli. This inhibition can be relieved by adding lactose or isopropyl-β-D-thiogalactopyranoside (IPTG). lac repressor encoded by lacI
   9467..9485    +  promoter       T3 promoter: promoter for bacteriophage T3 RNA polymerase
>Addgene plasmid #144979 | TFORF3503 | addgene full sequence | sequence record 404548 | Addgene NGS Result
TTAATGTAGTCTTATGCAATACTCTTGTAGTCTTGCAACATGGTAACGATGAGTTAGCAACATGCCTTAC
AAGGAGAGAAAAAGCACCGTGCATGCCGATTGGTGGAAGTAAGGTGGTACGATCGTGCCTTATTAGGAAG
GCAACAGACGGGTCTGACATGGATTGGACGAACCACTGAATTGCCGCATTGCAGAGATATTGTATTTAAG
TGCCTAGCTCGATACATAAACGGGTCTCTCTGGTTAGACCAGATCTGAGCCTGGGAGCTCTCTGGCTAAC
TAGGGAACCCACTGCTTAAGCCTCAATAAAGCTTGCCTTGAGTGCTTCAAGTAGTGTGTGCCCGTCTGTT
GTGTGACTCTGGTAACTAGAGATCCCTCAGACCCTTTTAGTCAGTGTGGAAAATCTCTAGCAGTGGCGCC
CGAACAGGGACTTGAAAGCGAAAGGGAAACCAGAGGAGCTCTCTCGACGCAGGACTCGGCTTGCTGAAGC
GCGCACGGCAAGAGGCGAGGGGCGGCGACTGGTGAGTACGCCAAAAATTTTGACTAGCGGAGGCTAGAAG
GAGAGAGATGGGTGCGAGAGCGTCAGTATTAAGCGGGGGAGAATTAGATCGCGATGGGAAAAAATTCGGT
TAAGGCCAGGGGGAAAGAAAAAATATAAATTAAAACATATAGTATGGGCAAGCAGGGAGCTAGAACGATT
CGCAGTTAATCCTGGCCTGTTAGAAACATCAGAAGGCTGTAGACAAATACTGGGACAGCTACAACCATCC
CTTCAGACAGGATCAGAAGAACTTAGATCATTATATAATACAGTAGCAACCCTCTATTGTGTGCATCAAA
GGATAGAGATAAAAGACACCAAGGAAGCTTTAGACAAGATAGAGGAAGAGCAAAACAAAAGTAAGACCAC
CGCACAGCAAGCGGCCGCTGATCTTCAGACCTGGAGGAGGAGATATGAGGGACAATTGGAGAAGTGAATT
ATATAAATATAAAGTAGTAAAAATTGAACCATTAGGAGTAGCACCCACCAAGGCAAAGAGAAGAGTGGTG
CAGAGAGAAAAAAGAGCAGTGGGAATAGGAGCTTTGTTCCTTGGGTTCTTGGGAGCAGCAGGAAGCACTA
TGGGCGCAGCGTCAATGACGCTGACGGTACAGGCCAGACAATTATTGTCTGGTATAGTGCAGCAGCAGAA
CAATTTGCTGAGGGCTATTGAGGCGCAACAGCATCTGTTGCAACTCACAGTCTGGGGCATCAAGCAGCTC
CAGGCAAGAATCCTGGCTGTGGAAAGATACCTAAAGGATCAACAGCTCCTGGGGATTTGGGGTTGCTCTG
GAAAACTCATTTGCACCACTGCTGTGCCTTGGAATGCTAGTTGGAGTAATAAATCTCTGGAACAGATTTG
GAATCACACGACCTGGATGGAGTGGGACAGAGAAATTAACAATTACACAAGCTTAATACACTCCTTAATT
GAAGAATCGCAAAACCAGCAAGAAAAGAATGAACAAGAATTATTGGAATTAGATAAATGGGCAAGTTTGT
GGAATTGGTTTAACATAACAAATTGGCTGTGGTATATAAAATTATTCATAATGATAGTAGGAGGCTTGGT
AGGTTTAAGAATAGTTTTTGCTGTACTTTCTATAGTGAATAGAGTTAGGCAGGGATATTCACCATTATCG
TTTCAGACCCACCTCCCAACCCCGAGGGGACCCATGCATTGCATCTCAATTAGTCAGCAACCAGGTGTGG
AAAGTCCCCAGGCTCCCCAGCAGGCAGAAGTATGCAAAGCATGCGTCTCAATTAGTCAGCAACCATAGTC
CCGCCCCTAACTCCGCCCATCCCGCCCCTAACTCCGCCCAGTTCCGCCCATTCTCCGCCCCATGGCTGAC
TAATTTTTTTTATTTATGCAGAGGCCGAGGCCGCCTCGGCCTCTGAGCTATTCCAGAAGTAGTGAGGAGG
CTTTTTTGGAGGCCTAGGCTTTTGCAAAAAGCTTTCTAGAGGTACCACCGGAGCTTACCATGACCGAGTA
CAAGCCCACGGTGCGCCTCGCCACCCGCGACGACGTCCCCAGGGCCGTACGCACCCTCGCCGCCGCGTTC
GCCGACTACCCCGCCACGCGCCACACCGTCGATCCGGACCGCCACATCGAGCGGGTCACCGAGCTGCAAG
AACTCTTCCTCACGCGCGTCGGGCTCGACATCGGCAAGGTGTGGGTCGCGGACGACGGCGCCGCCGTGGC
GGTCTGGACCACGCCGGAGAGCGTCGAAGCGGGGGCGGTGTTCGCCGAGATCGGCCCGCGCATGGCCGAG
TTGAGCGGTTCCCGGCTGGCCGCGCAGCAACAGATGGAAGGCCTCCTGGCGCCGCACCGGCCCAAGGAGC
CCGCGTGGTTCCTGGCCACCGTCGGCGTCTCGCCCGACCACCAGGGCAAGGGTCTGGGCAGCGCCGTCGT
GCTCCCCGGAGTGGAGGCGGCCGAGCGCGCCGGGGTGCCCGCCTTCCTGGAGACCTCCGCGCCCCGCAAC
CTCCCCTTCTACGAGCGGCTCGGCTTCACCGTCACCGCCGACGTCGAGGTGCCCGAAGGACCGCGCACCT
GGTGCATGACCCGCAAGCCCGGTGCCAGTTAACGAATTCTAGATCTTGAGACAAATGGCAGTATTCATCC
ACAATTTTAAAAGAAAAGGGGGGATTGGGGGGTACAGTGCAGGGGAAAGAATAGTAGACATAATAGCAAC
AGACATACAAACTAAAGAATTACAAAAACAAATTACAAAAATTCAAAATTTTCGGGTTTATTACAGGGAC
AGCAGAGATCCACTTTGGCGCCGGCTCGAGGCCTGCAGGTGCAAAGATGGATAAAGTTTTAAACAGAGAG
GAATCTTTGCAGCTAATGGACCTTCTAGGTCTTGAAAGGAGTGGGAATTGGCTCCGGTGCCCGTCAGTGG
GCAGAGCGCACATCGCCCACAGTCCCCGAGAAGTTGGGGGGAGGGGTCGGCAATTGAACCGGTGCCTAGA
GAAGGTGGCGCGGGGTAAACTGGGAAAGTGATGTCGTGTACTGGCTCCGCCTTTTTCCCGAGGGTGGGGG
AGAACCGTATATAAGTGCAGTAGTCGCCGTGAACGTTCTTTTTCGCAACGGGTTTGCCGCCAGAACACAG
GTAAGTGCCGTGTGTGGTTCCCGCGGGCCTGGCCTCTTTACGGGTTATGGCCCTTGCGTGCCTTGAATTA
CTTCCACCTGGCTGCAGTACGTGATTCTTGATCCCGAGCTTCGGGTTGGAAGTGGGTGGGAGAGTTCGAG
GCCTTGCGCTTAAGGAGCCCCTTCGCCTCGTGCTTGAGTTGAGGCCTGGCCTGGGCGCTGGGGCCGCCGC
GTGCGAATCTGGTGGCACCTTCGCGCCTGTCTCGCTGCTTTCGATAAGTCTCTAGCCATTTAAAATTTTT
GATGACCTGCTGCGACGCTTTTTTTCTGGCAAGATAGTCTTGTAAATGCGGGCCAAGATCTGCACACTGG
TATTTCGGTTTTTGGGGCCGCGGGCGGCGACGGGGCCCGTGCGTCCCAGCGCACATGTTCGGCGAGGCGG
GGCCTGCGAGCGCGGCCACCGAGAATCGGACGGGGGTAGTCTCAAGCTGGCCGGCCTGCTCTGGTGCCTG
GCCTCGCGCCGCCGTGTATCGCCCCGCCCTGGGCGGCAAGGCTGGCCCGGTCGGCACCAGTTGCGTGAGC
GGAAAGATGGCCGCTTCCCGGCCCTGCTGCAGGGAGCTCAAAATGGAGGACGCGGCGCTCGGGAGAGCGG
GCGGGTGAGTCACCCACACAAAGGAAAAGGGCCTTTCCGTCCTCAGCCGTCGCTTCATGTGACTCCACGG
AGTACCGGGCGCCGTCCAGGCACCTCGATTAGTTCTCGAGCTTTTGGAGTACGTCGTCTTTAGGTTGGGG
GGAGGGGTTTTATGCGATGGAGTTTCCCCACACTGAGTGGGTGGAGACTGAAGTTAGGCCAGCTTGGCAC
TTGATGTAATTCTCCTTGGAATTTGCCCTTTTTGAGTTTGGATCTTGGTTCATTCTCAAGCCTCAGACAG
TGGTTCAAAGTTTTTTTCTTCCATTTCAGGTGTCGTGAGGCTAGCATCGATTGATCAACAAGTTTGTACA
AAAAAGTTGGCATGGCTCTGGACGTGAAGTCTCGGGCAAAGCGTTATGAGAAGCTGGACTTCCTTGGGGA
GGGACAGTTTGCCACCGTTTACAAGGCCAGAGATAAGAACACCAACCAAATTGTCGCCATTAAGAAAATC
AAACTTGGACATAGATCAGAAGCTAAAGATGGTATAAATAGAACCGCCTTAAGAGAGATAAAATTATTAC
AGGAGCTAAGTCATCCAAATATAATTGGTCTCCTTGATGCTTTTGGACATAAATCTAATATTAGCCTTGT
CTTTGATTTTATGGAAACTGATCTAGAGGTTATAATAAAGGATAATAGTCTTGTGCTGACACCATCACAC
ATCAAAGCCTACATGTTGATGACTCTTCAAGGATTAGAATATTTACATCAACATTGGATCCTACATAGGG
ATCTGAAACCAAACAACTTGTTGCTAGATGAAAATGGAGTTCTAAAACTGGCAGATTTTGGCCTGGCCAA
ATCTTTTGGGAGCCCCAATAGAGCTTATACACATCAGGTTGTAACCAGGTGGTATCGGGCCCCCGAGTTA
CTATTTGGAGCTAGGATGTATGGTGTAGGTGTGGACATGTGGGCTGTTGGCTGTATATTAGCAGAGTTAC
TTCTAAGGGTTCCTTTTTTGCCAGGAGATTCAGACCTTGATCAGCTAACAAGAATATTTGAAACTTTGGG
CACACCAACTGAGGAACAGTGGCCGGACATGTGTAGTCTTCCAGATTATGTGACATTTAAGAGTTTCCCT
GGAATACCTTTGCATCACATCTTCAGTGCAGCAGGAGACGACTTACTAGATCTCATACAAGGCTTATTCT
TATTTAATCCATGTGCTCGAATTACGGCCACACAGGCACTGAAAATGAAGTATTTCAGTAATCGGCCAGG
GCCAACACCTGGATGTCAGCTGCCAAGACCAAACTGTCCAGTGGAAACCTTAAAGGAGCAATCAAATCCA
GCTTTGGCAATAAAAAGGAAAAGAACAGAGGCCTTAGAACAAGGAGGATTGCCCAAGAAACTAATTTTTT
ACCCAACTTTCTTGTACAAAGTGGTTGATATCGGTAAGCCTATCCCTAACCCTCTCCTCGGTCTCGATTC
TACGTAGTAATGAACTAGTCCGTAACTTGAAAGTATTTCGATTTCTTGGCTTTATATATCTTGTGGAAAG
GACGATGCGACTAGACTGATGGCACGATTACGCGTTAAGTCGACAATCAACCTCTGGATTACAAAATTTG
TGAAAGATTGACTGGTATTCTTAACTATGTTGCTCCTTTTACGCTATGTGGATACGCTGCTTTAATGCCT
TTGTATCATGCTATTGCTTCCCGTATGGCTTTCATTTTCTCCTCCTTGTATAAATCCTGGTTGCTGTCTC
TTTATGAGGAGTTGTGGCCCGTTGTCAGGCAACGTGGCGTGGTGTGCACTGTGTTTGCTGACGCAACCCC
CACTGGTTGGGGCATTGCCACCACCTGTCAGCTCCTTTCCGGGACTTTCGCTTTCCCCCTCCCTATTGCC
ACGGCGGAACTCATCGCCGCCTGCCTTGCCCGCTGCTGGACAGGGGCTCGGCTGTTGGGCACTGACAATT
CCGTGGTGTTGTCGGGGAAATCATCGTCCTTTCCTTGGCTGCTCGCCTGTGTTGCCACCTGGATTCTGCG
CGGGACGTCCTTCTGCTACGTCCCTTCGGCCCTCAATCCAGCGGACCTTCCTTCCCGCGGCCTGCTGCCG
GCTCTGCGGCCTCTTCCGCGTCTTCGCCTTCGCCCTCAGACGAGTCGGATCTCCCTTTGGGCCGCCTCCC
CGCGTCGACTTTAAGACCAATGACTTACAAGGCAGCTGTAGATCTTAGCCACTTTTTAAAAGAAAAGGGG
GGACTGGAAGGGCTAATTCACTCCCAACGAAGACAAGATCTGCTTTTTGCTTGTACTGGGTCTCTCTGGT
TAGACCAGATCTGAGCCTGGGAGCTCTCTGGCTAACTAGGGAACCCACTGCTTAAGCCTCAATAAAGCTT
GCCTTGAGTGCTTCAAGTAGTGTGTGCCCGTCTGTTGTGTGACTCTGGTAACTAGAGATCCCTCAGACCC
TTTTAGTCAGTGTGGAAAATCTCTAGCAGTACGTATAGTAGTTCATGTCATCTTATTATTCAGTATTTAT
AACTTGCAAAGAAATGAATATCAGAGAGTGAGAGGAACTTGTTTATTGCAGCTTATAATGGTTACAAATA
AAGCAATAGCATCACAAATTTCACAAATAAAGCATTTTTTTCACTGCATTCTAGTTGTGGTTTGTCCAAA
CTCATCAATGTATCTTATCATGTCTGGCTCTAGCTATCCCGCCCCTAACTCCGCCCATCCCGCCCCTAAC
TCCGCCCAGTTCCGCCCATTCTCCGCCCCATGGCTGACTAATTTTTTTTATTTATGCAGAGGCCGAGGCC
GCCTCGGCCTCTGAGCTATTCCAGAAGTAGTGAGGAGGCTTTTTTGGAGGCCTAGGGACGTACCCAATTC
GCCCTATAGTGAGTCGTATTACGCGCGCTCACTGGCCGTCGTTTTACAACGTCGTGACTGGGAAAACCCT
GGCGTTACCCAACTTAATCGCCTTGCAGCACATCCCCCTTTCGCCAGCTGGCGTAATAGCGAAGAGGCCC
GCACCGATCGCCCTTCCCAACAGTTGCGCAGCCTGAATGGCGAATGGG
[124 nt withheld, positions 6839-6962]
C
[91 nt withheld, positions 6964-7054]
A
[49 nt withheld, positions 7056-7104]
CCTTTGACGTTGGAGTCCACGTTCTTT
[37 nt withheld, positions 7132-7168]
ACCCTATCTCGGTCTATTCTTTTGATTTATAAGGGATTTTGCCGATTTCGGCCTATTGGTTAAAAAATGA
GCTGATTTAACAAAAATTTAACGCGAATTTTAACAAAATATTAACGCTTACAATTTAGGTGGCACTTTTC
GGGGAAATGTGCGCGGAACCCCTATTTGTTTATTTTTCTAAATACATTCAAATATGTATCCGCTCATGAG
ACAATAACCCTGATAAATGCTTCAATAATATTGAAAAAGGAAGAGTATGAGTATTCAACATTTCCGTGTC
GCCCTTATTCCCTTTTTTGCGGCATTTTGCCTTCCTGTTTTTGCTCACCCAGAAACGCTGGTGAAAGTAA
AAGATGCTGAAGATCAGTTGGGTGCACGAGTGGGTTACATCGAACTGGATCTCAACAGCGGTAAGATCCT
TGAGAGTTTTCGCCCCGAAGAACGTTTTCCAATGATGAGCACTTTTAAAGTTCTGCTATGTGGCGCGGTA
TTATCCCGTATTGACGCCGGGCAAGAGCAACTCGGTCGCCGCATACACTATTCTCAGAATGACTTGGTTG
AGTACTCACCAGTCACAGAAAAGCATCTTACGGATGGCATGACAGTAAGAGAATTATGCAGTGCTGCCAT
AACCATGAGTGATAACACTGCGGCCAACTTACTTCTGACAACGATCGGAGGACCGAAGGAGCTAACCGCT
TTTTTGCACAACATGGGGGATCATGTAACTCGCCTTGATCGTTGGGAACCGGAGCTGAATGAAGCCATAC
CAAACGACGAGCGTGACACCACGATGCCTGTAGCAATGGCAACAACGTTGCGCAAACTATTAACTGGCGA
ACTACTTACTCTAGCTTCCCGGCAACAATTAATAGACTGGATGGAGGCGGATAAAGTTGCAGGACCACTT
CTGCGCTCGGCCCTTCCGGCTGGCTGGTTTATTGCTGATAAATCTGGAGCCGGTGAGCGTGGGTCTCGCG
GTATCATTGCAGCACTGGGGCCAGATGGTAAGCCCTCCCGTATCGTAGTTATCTACACGACGGGGAGTCA
GGCAACTATGGATGAACGAAATAGACAGATCGCTGAGATAGGTGCCTCACTGATTAAGCATTGGTAACTG
TCAGACCAAGTTTACTCATATATACTTTAGATTGATTTAAAACTTCATTTTTAATTTAAAAGGATCTAGG
TGAAGATCCTTTTTGATAATCTCATGACCAAAATCCCTTAACGTGAGTTTTCGTTCCACTGAGCGTCAGA
CCCCGTAGAAAAGATCAAAGGATCTTCTTGAGATCCTTTTTTTCTGCGCGTAATCTGCTGCTTGCAAACA
AAAAAACCACCGCTACCAGCGGTGGTTTGTTTGCCGGATCAAGAGCTACCAACTCTTTTTCCGAAGGTAA
CTGGCTTCAGCAGAGCGCAGATACCAAATACTGTTCTTCTAGTGTAGCCGTAGTTAGGCCACCACTTCAA
GAACTCTGTAGCACCGCCTACATACCTCGCTCTGCTAATCCTGTTACCAGTGGCTGCTGCCAGTGGCGAT
AAGTCGTGTCTTACCGGGTTGGACTCAAGACGATAGTTACCGGATAAGGCGCAGCGGTCGGGCTGAACGG
GGGGTTCGTGCACACAGCCCAGCTTGGAGCGAACGACCTACACCGAACTGAGATACCTACAGCGTGAGCT
ATGAGAAAGCGCCACGCTTCCCGAAGGGAGAAAGGCGGACAGGTATCCGGTAAGCGGCAGGGTCGGAACA
GGAGAGCGCACGAGGGAGCTTCCAGGGGGAAACGCCTGGTATCTTTATAGTCCTGTCGGGTTTCGCCACC
TCTGACTTGAGCGTCGATTTTTGTGATGCTCGTCAGGGGGGCGGAGCCTATGGAAAAACGCCAGCAACGC
GGCCTTTTTACGGTTCCTGGCCTTTTGCTGGCCTTTTGCTCACATGTTCTTTCCTGCGTTATCCCCTGAT
TCTGTGGATAACCGTATTACCGCCTTTGAGTGAGCTGATACCGCTCGCCGCAGCCGAACGACCGAGCGCA
GCGAGTCAGTGAGCGAGGAAGCGGAAGAGCGCCCAATACGCAAACCGCCTCTCCCCGCGCGTTGGCCGAT
TCATTAATGCAGCTGGCACGACAGGTTTCCCGACTGGAAAGCGGGCAGTGAGCGCAACGCAATTAATGTG
AGTTAGCTCACTCATTAGGCACCCCAGGCTTTACACTTTATGCTTCCGGCTCGTATGTTGTGTGGAATTG
TGAGCGGATAACAATTTCACACAGGAAACAGCTATGACCATGATTACGCCAAGCGCGCAATTAACCCTCA
CTAAAGGGAACAAAAGCTGGAGCTGCAAGC
