>Addgene plasmid #144979 | TFORF3503 | depositor partial sequence | sequence record 287052 | Insert
ATCGATTGATCAACAAGTTTGTACAAAAAAGTTGGCATGGCTCTGGACGTGAAGTCTCGGGCAAAGCGTT
ATGAGAAGCTGGACTTCCTTGGGGAGGGACAGTTTGCCACCGTTTACAAGGCCAGAGATAAGAACACCAA
CCAAATTGTCGCCATTAAGAAAATCAAACTTGGACATAGATCAGAAGCTAAAGATGGTATAAATAGAACC
GCCTTAAGAGAGATAAAATTATTACAGGAGCTAAGTCATCCAAATATAATTGGTCTCCTTGATGCTTTTG
GACATAAATCTAATATTAGCCTTGTCTTTGATTTTATGGAAACTGATCTAGAGGTTATAATAAAGGATAA
TAGTCTTGTGCTGACACCATCACACATCAAAGCCTACATGTTGATGACTCTTCAAGGATTAGAATATTTA
CATCAACATTGGATCCTACATAGGGATCTGAAACCAAACAACTTGTTGCTAGATGAAAATGGAGTTCTAA
AACTGGCAGATTTTGGCCTGGCCAAATCTTTTGGGAGCCCCAATAGAGCTTATACACATCAGGTTGTAAC
CAGGTGGTATCGGGCCCCCGAGTTACTATTTGGAGCTAGGATGTATGGTGTAGGTGTGGACATGTGGGCT
GTTGGCTGTATATTAGCAGAGTTACTTCTAAGGGTTCCTTTTTTGCCAGGAGATTCAGACCTTGATCAGC
TAACAAGAATATTTGAAACTTTGGGCACACCAACTGAGGAACAGTGGCCGGACATGTGTAGTCTTCCAGA
TTATGTGACATTTAAGAGTTTCCCTGGAATACCTTTGCATCACATCTTCAGTGCAGCAGGAGACGACTTA
CTAGATCTCATACAAGGCTTATTCTTATTTAATCCATGTGCTCGAATTACGGCCACACAGGCACTGAAAA
TGAAGTATTTCAGTAATCGGCCAGGGCCAACACCTGGATGTCAGCTGCCAAGACCAAACTGTCCAGTGGA
AACCTTAAAGGAGCAATCAAATCCAGCTTTGGCAATAAAAAGGAAAAGAACAGAGGCCTTAGAACAAGGA
GGATTGCCCAAGAAACTAATTTTTTACCCAACTTTCTTGTACAAAGTGGTTGATATCGGTAAGCCTATCC
CTAACCCTCTCCTCGGTCTCGATTCTACGTAGTAATGAACTAGTCCGTAACTTGAAAGTATTTCGATTTC
TTGGCTTTATATATCTTGTGGAAAGGACGATGCGACTAGACTGATGGCACGATT
