>Addgene plasmid #144979 | TFORF3503 | depositor partial sequence | sequence record 287053 | Barcode
TGCGACTAGACTGATGGCACGATT
